>Addgene plasmid #30166 | pMXs-GLIS1 | addgene full sequence | sequence record 123364 | Addgene NGS Result
CAGGTGGCACTTTTCGGGGAAATGTGCGCGGAACCCCTATTTGTTTATTTTTCTAAATACATTCAAATAT
GTATCCGCTCATGAGACAATAACCCTGATAAATGCTTCAATAATATTGAAAAAGGAAGAGTATGAGTATT
CAACATTTCCGTGTCGCCCTTATTCCCTTTTTTGCGGCATTTTGCCTTCCTGTTTTTGCTCACCCAGAAA
CGCTGGTGAAAGTAAAAGATGCTGAAGATCAGTTGGGTGCACGAGTGGGTTACATCGAACTGGATCTCAA
CAGCGGTAAGATCCTTGAGAGTTTTCGCCCCGAAGAACGTTTTCCAATGATGAGCACTTTTAAAGTTCTG
CTATGTGGCGCGGTATTATCCCGTATTGACGCCGGGCAAGAGCAACTCGGTCGCCGCATACACTATTCTC
AGAATGACTTGGTTGAGTACTCACCAGTCACAGAAAAGCATCTTACGGATGGCATGACAGTAAGAGAATT
ATGCAGTGCTGCCATAACCATGAGTGATAACACTGCGGCCAACTTACTTCTGACAACGATCGGAGGACCG
AAGGAGCTAACCGCTTTTTTGCACAACATGGGGGATCATGTAACTCGCCTTGATCGTTGGGAACCGGAGC
TGAATGAAGCCATACCAAACGACGAGCGTGACACCACGATGCCTGTAGCAATGGCAACAACGTTGCGCAA
ACTATTAACTGGCGAACTACTTACTCTAGCTTCCCGGCAACAATTAATAGACTGGATGGAGGCGGATAAA
GTTGCAGGACCACTTCTGCGCTCGGCCCTTCCGGCTGGCTGGTTTATTGCTGATAAATCTGGAGCCGGTG
AGCGTGGGTCTCGCGGTATCATTGCAGCACTGGGGCCAGATGGTAAGCCCTCCCGTATCGTAGTTATCTA
CACGACGGGGAGTCAGGCAACTATGGATGAACGAAATAGACAGATCGCTGAGATAGGTGCCTCACTGATT
AAGCATTGGTAACTGTCAGACCAAGTTTACTCATATATACTTTAGATTGATTTGCGGCCGGCCGCAAAAG
GATCTAGGTGAAGATCCTTTTTGATAATCTCATGACCAAAATCCCTTAACGTGAGTTTTCGTTCCACTGA
GCGTCAGACCCCGTAGAAAAGATCAAAGGATCTTCTTGAGATCCTTTTTTTCTGCGCGTAATCTGCTGCT
TGCAAACAAAAAAACCACCGCTACCAGCGGTGGTTTGTTTGCCGGATCAAGAGCTACCAACTCTTTTTCC
GAAGGTAACTGGCTTCAGCAGAGCGCAGATACCAAATACTGTTCTTCTAGTGTAGCCGTAGTTAGGCCAC
CACTTCAAGAACTCTGTAGCACCGCCTACATACCTCGCTCTGCTAATCCTGTTACCAGTGGCTGCTGCCA
GTGGCGATAAGTCGTGTCTTACCGGGTTGGACTCAAGACGATAGTTACCGGATAAGGCGCAGCGGTCGGG
CTGAACGGGGGGTTCGTGCACACAGCCCAGCTTGGAGCGAACGACCTACACCGAACTGAGATACCTACAG
CGTGAGCTATGAGAAAGCGCCACGCTTCCCGAAGGGAGAAAGGCGGACAGGTATCCGGTAAGCGGCAGGG
TCGGAACAGGAGAGCGCACGAGGGAGCTTCCAGGGGGAAACGCCTGGTATCTTTATAGTCCTGTCGGGTT
TCGCCACCTCTGACTTGAGCGTCGATTTTTGTGATGCTCGTCAGGGGGGCGGAGCCTATGGAAAAACGCC
AGCAACGCGGCCTTTTTACGGTTCCTGGCCTTTTGCTGGCCTTTTGCTCACATGTTCTTTCCTGCGTTAT
CCCCTGATTCTGTGGATAACCGTATTACCGCCTTTGAGTGAGCTGATACCGCTCGCCGCAGCCGAACGAC
CGAGCGCAGCGAGTCAGTGAGCGAGGAAGCGGAAGAGCGCCCAATACGCAAACCGCCTCTCCCCGCGCGT
TGGCCGATTCATTAATGCAACTATGGCCATTTAATGTAAATACTTAAGAAAAAAAACCAAATTAATTTTG
ATACATGCTGCATGTGAAAGACCCCCGCTGACGGGTAGTCAATCACTCAGAGGAGACCCTCCCAAGGAAC
AGCGAGACCACAAGTCGGATGCAACTGCAAGAGGGTTTATTGGATACACGGGTACCCGGGCGACTCAGTC
AATCGGAGGACTGGCGCGCCGAGTGAGGGGTTGTGGGCTCTTTTATTGAGCTCGGGGAGCAGAAGCGCGC
GAACAGAAGCGAGAAGCGAACTGATTGGTTAGTTCAAATAAGGCACAGGGTCATTTCAGGTCCTTGGGGC
ACCCTGGAAACATCTGATGGTTCTCTAGAAACTGCTGAGGGCTGGACCGCATCTGGGGACCATCTGTTCT
TGGCCCTGAGCCGGGGCAGGAACTGCTTACCACAGATATCCTGTTTGGCCCATATTCAGCTGTTCCATCT
GTTCTTGGCCCTGAGCCGGGGCAGGAACTGCTTACCACAGATATCCTGTTTGGCCCATATTCAGCTGTTC
CATCTGTTCCTGACCTTGATCTGAACTTCTCTATTCTCAGTTATGTATTTTTCCATGCCTTGCAAAATGG
CGTTACTTAAGCTAGCTTGCCAAACCTACAGGTGGGGTCTTTCATTCCCCCCTTTTTCTGGAGACTAAAT
AAAATCTTTTATTTTATCGTCGACCACTGTGCTGGCGGCCGCTCGAGTTTAAATAGTACATAATGGATTT
CCTTACGCGAAATACGGGCAGACATGGCCTGCCCGGTTATTATTATTTTTGACACCAGACCAACTGGTAA
TGGTAGCGACCGGCGCTCAGCTGGAATATCACCACTTTGTACAAGAAAGCTGGGTCTTAGGTGTCTGTGT
AGATGGAGGGGATGTGGCCCAGGCAGTGGTCAAAGGCTCCATTGGGGAAGAAGCCACAGTCCTCGGGGCC
GCTGGACACCACATCTTCAGATGGCTGCTGTGGCAGCGCTGTGGGGCATGAGGCCTCAGCCAGGGCCTCA
TAGCCTGTGGCAGGCAAGGGCGTGCTGAGGCTGTGGTAGCCATTGGGCCGCAGGGGGTTGAAACCGTGGG
TCTCCCCGACCAGTCCGTCCCCACCGGCTGCTGGTTCAGCCATCCGGTAGCAGTCGCCATAGGGGAAGCA
ACTCTGGATGGAGTGGAAACTGCCCTGGTAACCTTGTGGGCTGGGCAGAGGCGGGGGTGGAGGGCTCTGG
AAGGGTGGGTAGGACGGCTTGCTGGGGAGTGTGGGGAAGGGCTGGCCCCCCGGAGAATGGCTCTGAGAGG
ATGGGGGCAGCGGCGGTGGCCCCAGCCCCTTCAGGGGGCTGACTATTGGTGAGAGGAGGCCGGGCCCCAA
CCCATCCCGGGTGCTCTCAGCCATGGGCAGAGGGGACAGATGGTGGTGGGAACTGGTGGTGGCATCCAGC
GGGTGGTGCCTGGAAGGTACGTCGTGCGCTGGGGGCAGGAGGCCCGATGCAAGTCCGTTATGGGGGGTGA
TGGAGCCAGGATACACACCTGGGAGCAGCTCCTGGCCCAGGCCACAGCCACCCTTGCCGTCGCTGGCAGC
CAGCTGTGTGGACGTGTGGAGCTGCTGCAGGACCAGACACTCGGTCAGGACGTCGGCCTCGGTGTCAGGG
CCCGCATGCAGCTTCTTACGCACCTGCTGCTCTTTGGCTGAATGGGCCTTGACGTGCTTGCGGAGGGAGC
TGGGGTCTGTGTAGCGCTTGGAGCAGCCAGGGATCTGACAGGCGTACGGCTTCGTGTCTAGGTGGGTGCG
CTGGTGCTTGGCGCGGTCGCTGGAGTTGCTGAAGGCCTTCTGGCAACCCGGGTGCTGGCACAGGTACGGC
TTCTCGCCCGTGTGGCTCCTCAGGTGGATCTTGAGGTTCTCCAGCCGTGAGAAGGCCTTGCTGCAGCCTT
CAAACATGCACTTGTTGGGCTTCTCGCCCGAGTGCACTCGCATGTGGATGAGCAGCTTGTAGCGGGCGTT
GAAGGGCTTGTAGCGGCGCACGCAGCCAGCCCAGAAGCAGGTGAAGTCCTCGCCCTTGCGCTGGTCGGTG
TGGCTCTTCTCGATGTGCCGCACCAGCTCCTCCTGCTGCTCATAGGCTGCACAGCAGTCCACCCAGCGGC
ACGCCTGCCGCCCGGCCACCACCCTGCCTCCCAGGCCCAGCCCCAGGCCTCCAAGGCTTGGGCCAGGCGG
CAACTGAGACAGGGGATAGGGGGGCGGCAGGCCCTGCTGGTGAGGCCCAAAGAGCTCTGAAAACTCATCC
GCGGGTTCCTGCTTCAGGAAGCTCGCCTTCCGGCAGGCTTCAAGTTGCAAGCTGCCCTCATGGCTGTCCG
TCGATGCAGGGCCAGGCCGGGCCCGCTTGGAAGGGCCCCCCAGATCTCCCGCCAGAGGGGGGCTCCGGAG
TCCATTTACACAGGTGACCAGAGACGTCTGGGAGGAGCGGATGATGGAGGTGACGTCGGAGGAGGCACAG
GGTGAGGAGGAGGCTGGGGAGGTGGGGGGTAGGCCCAAGACACAGCACCGCTTCAGGCTGCCCTCGGGGA
GGTGGGTCTCGGGCTGGAGGCCCAGGCCAGAGCTGGGTTCGCTGCCCAGAAGGTAGCAGGAAGGCGCAGG
GGTGGCGAGGCTTCGGCCCGGGAGGTCCAGGTCTGGGTGCAGGCCAGTGGCCAGCGGGCCCCGACAGTGG
GCAGACAGGGATGTGCGGGCCTCTGCCATGGTTCTATCTCCTTCGAAGCCTGCTTTTTTGTACAAACTTG
TGATTTCCCGTACCACCACACTGGGATCCTTAATTAACTAGCTAGATCCGGCAGTCTAGAGGATGGTCCA
CCCCCGGGGTCGGCAGCCTTCACGTGGGCGGCGTGTATCCAAGCTGCGATGCCGTCTACTTTGAGGGCGG
TGGGGGTGGTCAGCAGGACTGTGTAAGGTCCTTTCCAGCGAGGTTCTAGGTTCTTAGTCTGGTGTCGGCG
GACCCACACTGTGTCGCCGACTCGGTAAGGGTGAGGTACCACCGGTCGGTCCAGTTGTTCTTGGTAGGCT
GCCGCCAGAGGTCTCCAGACTTCGTGCTGGACTAAGTAGAGAGCCTGTAAGTGAGCTTGGAGAGAGGGGC
TGTTAGTAACTCTTGTCATGTCAGGGTCAGGGAAGTTTACAAGGGGCGGGGGTGCCCCATATAAGATCTC
ATATGGCCATATGGGGGCGCCTAGAGAAGGAGTGAGGGCTGGATAAAGGGAGGATCGAGGCGGGGTCGAA
CGAGGAGGTTCAAGGGGGAGAGACGGGGCGGATGGAGGAAGAGGAGGCGGAGGCTTAGGGTGTACAAAGG
GCTTGACCCAGGGAGGGGGGTCAAAAGCCAAGGCTTCCCAGGTCACGATGTAGGGGACCTGGTCTGGGTG
TCCATGCGGGCCAGGTGAAAAGACCTTGATCTTAACCTGGGTGATGAGGTCTCGGTTAAAGGTGCCGTCT
CGCGGCCATCCGACGTTAAAGGTTGGCCATTCTGCAGAGCAGAAGGTAACCCAACGTCTCTTCTTGACAT
CTACCGACTGGTTGTGAGCGATCCGCTCGACATCTTTCCAGTGACCTAAGGTCAAACTTAAGGGAGTGGT
AACAGTCTGGCCCTAATTTTCAGACAAATACAGAAACACAGTCAGACAGAGACAACACAGAACGATGCTG
CAGCAGACAAGACGCGCGGCGCGGCTTCGGTCCCAAACCGAAAGCAAAAATTCAGACGGAGGCGGGAACT
GTTTTAGGTTCTCGTCTCCTACCAGAACCACATATCCCTCCTATTAGGGGGGTGCACCAAAGAGTCCAAA
ACGATCGGGATTTTTGGACTCAGGTCGGGCCACAAAAACGGCCCCCGAAGTCCCTGGGACGTCTCCCAGG
GTTGCGGCCGGGTGTTCCGAACTCGTCAGTTCCACCACGGGTCCGCCAGATACAGAGCTAGTTAGCTAAC
TAGTACCGACGCAGGCGCATAAAATCAGTCATAGACACTAGACAATCGGACAGACACAGATAAGTTGCTG
GCCAGCTTACCTCCCGGTGGTGGGTCGGTGGTCCCTGGGCAGGGGTCTCCCGATCCCGGACGAGCCCCCA
AATGAAAGACCCCCGCTGACGGGTAGTCAATCACTCAGAGGAGACCCTCCCAAGGAACAGCGAGACCACA
AGTCGGATGCAACTGCAAGAGGGTTTATTGGATACACGGGTACCCGGGCGACTCAGTCAATCGGAGGACT
GGCGCCCCGAGTGAGGGGTTGTGGGCTCTTTTATTGAGCTCGGGGAGCAGAAGCGCGCGAACAGAAGCGA
GAAGCGAACTGATTGGTTAGTTCAAATAAGGCACAGGGTCATTTCAGGTCCTTGGGGCACCCTGGAAACA
TCTGATGGTTCTCTAGAAACTGCTGAGGGCTGGACCGCATCTGGGGACCATCTGTTCTTGGCCCTGAGCC
GGGGCAGGAACTGCTTACCACAGATATCCTGTTTGGCCCATATTCAGCTGTTCCATCTGTTCTTGGCCCT
GAGCCGGGGCAGGAACTGCTTACCACAGATATCCTGTTTGGCCCATATTCAGCTGTTCCATCTGTTCCTG
ACCTTGATCTGAACTTTTCTATTCTCAGTTATGTATTTTTCCATGCCTTGCAAAATGGCGTTACTTAAGC
TAGCTTGCCAAACCTACAGGTGGGGTCTTTCATTATG
Features (pLannotate 1.2.2; 14 found; start..end, strand, type, name):
     27..131     +  promoter       AmpR promoter: bla
    132..992     +  CDS            AmpR: β-lactamase; bla; confers resistance to ampicillin, carbenicillin, and related antibiotics
   1156..1744    +  rep_origin     ori: high-copy-number ColE1/pMB1/pBR322/pUC origin of replication
   1927..1979    +  CDS            lacI (fragment): lac repressor; lacI; The lac repressor binds to the lac operator to inhibit transcription in E. coli. This inhibition can be relieved by adding lactose or isopropyl-β-D-thiogalactopyranoside (IPTG).
   2045..2636    -  LTR            LTR: long terminal repeat from Moloney murine leukemia virus
   2831..2855    +  protein_bind   attB2: mutant version of attB; recombination site for the Gateway® BP reaction BP Clonase™
   2860..4719    -  CDS            GLIS1: GLIS1_HUMAN - Experimental evidence at protein level: Swiss-Prot protein existence level 1. Acts as both a repressor and activator of transcription (PubMed:21654807). Binds to the consensus sequence 5'-GACCACCCAC-3' (By similarity). By controlling the expression of genes involved in cell differentiation inhibits the lineage commitment of multipotent cells (PubMed:21654807). Prevents, for instance, the differentiation of multipotent mesenchymal cells into adipocyte and osteoblast (By similarity). From Homo sapiens (Human).
   4737..4761    -  protein_bind   attB1: mutant version of attB; recombination site for the Gateway® BP reaction BP Clonase™
   4812..5186    -  misc_feature   pol region: Moloney murine leukemia virus (MMLV) pol region containing the splice acceptor site
   5196..5612    -  CDS            gag (truncated): truncated Moloney murine leukemia virus (MMLV) gag gene lacking the start codon
   5689..5777    -  misc_feature   MESV Ψ (fragment): packaging signal of murine embryonic stem cell virus
   5829..6028    -  misc_feature   MMLV Ψ: packaging signal of Moloney murine leukemia virus (MMLV)
   6093..6562    -  LTR            LTR: long terminal repeat from Moloney murine leukemia virus
   6563..6684    -  LTR            3' LTR (ΔU3) (fragment): self-inactivating 3' long terminal repeat (LTR) from Moloney murine leukemia virus
