[The description below was written by a language model from this plasmid's Addgene catalogue record, the feature table of its GenBank file and pLannotate feature annotations shown in this document.]
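Description:
pMXs-GLIS1 is a Moloney murine leukemia virus-based retroviral expression plasmid built on pMXs-gw, a Gateway-adapted version of the pMXs backbone, and carries a human GLIS1 cDNA (also known as FLJ36155). It is maintained in E. coli as a high-copy plasmid through a ColE1/pUC-type origin and selected with ampicillin via the bla gene and its own promoter. No mammalian selection marker or reporter appears in the feature table.

The viral cassette lies on the reverse strand of the sequenced record. It runs from a 5′ MMLV LTR through the packaging signal (MMLV Ψ plus a fragment annotated as MESV Ψ), a truncated gag lacking its start codon, and a pol-derived segment containing the splice acceptor. The GLIS1 open reading frame follows, flanked by attB1 and attB2 sites left by Gateway recombination, and the cassette ends at the 3′ LTR. No internal promoter is annotated, so expression presumably depends on the 5′ LTR, as is usual for pMXs vectors. The extended Ψ/gag region supports encapsidation of the genomic RNA when gag, pol and env are supplied in trans by a packaging cell line. The short ΔU3 LTR fragment and the lacI fragment called by the annotation software are probably partial sequence matches rather than functional elements.

The plasmid is intended for retroviral delivery of GLIS1 into mammalian cells, and the associated work concerns promotion of direct reprogramming of somatic cells by this transcription factor. The depositor cautions that the insert does not match the canonical GLIS1 sequence and points to a more recent replacement. The separate GenBank record covers only a 950 bp portion, annotating just attB1.
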