Addgene plasmid #30166: pMXs-GLIS1
Purpose: Retroviral expression of non-canonical human GLIS1
Depositing lab: Shinya Yamanaka. Depositing organization: Kyoto University, Center for iPS Cell Research and Application. Publication: Direct reprogramming of somatic cells is promoted by maternal transcription factor Glis1. Maekawa M, Yamaguchi K, Nakamura T, Shibukawa R, Kodanaka I, Ichisaka T, Kawamura Y, Mochizuki H, Goshima N, Yamanaka S. Nature. 2011 . 474(7350):225-9. 10.1038/nature10106 PubMed 21654807.
Backbone
  Vector backbone: pMXs-gw
  Backbone manufacturer: Shinya Yamanaka
  Backbone size w/o insert (bp): 4700
  Vector type: Mammalian Expression, Retroviral
Growth in bacteria
  Bacterial resistance: Ampicillin, 100 μg/mL
  Growth temperature: 37°C
  Growth strain: DH5alpha
  Copy number: High Copy
Gene/Insert
  Gene/Insert name: GLIS1 (alt name: FLJ36155)
  Species: H. sapiens (human)
  Insert size (bp): 1931
  GenBank ID: NM_147193
  Entrez Gene: GLIS1
  Cloning method: Gateway Cloning; 5′ cloning site att B1 (unknown if destroyed); 3′ cloning site att B2 (unknown if destroyed)
  Sequencing primers: 5′ pMX-S1811; 3′ pMX-AS3200
Resource information
  A portion of this plasmid was derived from a plasmid made by: pMXs is from Dr. Toshio Kitamura of the University of Tokyo, the Institute of Medical Science. If you use this plasmid in a paper, please cite: Retrovirus-mediated gene transfer and expression cloning: powerful tools in functional genomics. Exp Hematol. 2003 Nov;31(11):1007-14. Kitamura T, Koshino Y, Shibata F, Oki T, Nakajima H, Nosaka T, Kumagai H. Gateway cassette is from Invitrogen Corporation.
Terms and licenses: Academic/Nonprofit Terms; Industry Terms: Not Available to Industry
Depositor comments: pMXs is from Dr. Toshio Kitamura of the University of Tokyo, the Institute of Medical Science. If you use this plasmid in a paper, please cite: Retrovirus-mediated gene transfer and expression cloning: powerful tools in functional genomics. Exp Hematol. 2003 Nov;31(11):1007-14. Kitamura T, Koshino Y, Shibata F, Oki T, Nakajima H, Nosaka T, Kumagai H. Gateway casette is from Invitrogen Corporation. IMPORTANT NOTE: This plasmid does not match the canonical GLIS1 sequence. For a more recent GLIS1 plasmid from the Yamanaka lab, please proceed to the following page: www.addgene.org/33274
How to cite: pMXs-GLIS1 was a gift from Shinya Yamanaka (Addgene plasmid # 30166 ; http://n2t.net/addgene:30166 ; RRID:Addgene_30166)
