LOCUS       Exported 950 bp ds-DNA linear SYN 31-MAY-2021
DEFINITION  Retroviral expression of non-canonical human GLIS1.
ACCESSION   .
VERSION     .
KEYWORDS    pMXs-GLIS1
SOURCE      synthetic DNA construct
  ORGANISM  synthetic DNA construct
REFERENCE   1 (bases 1 to 950)
  AUTHORS   Maekawa M, Yamaguchi K, Nakamura T, Shibukawa R, Kodanaka I,
            Ichisaka T, Kawamura Y, Mochizuki H, Goshima N, Yamanaka S
  TITLE     Direct reprogramming of somatic cells is promoted by maternal
            transcription factor Glis1.
  JOURNAL   Nature. 2011 . 474(7350):225-9.
  PUBMED    21654807
REFERENCE   2 (bases 1 to 950)
  AUTHORS   .
  TITLE     Direct Submission
  JOURNAL   Exported May 31, 2021 from SnapGene Server 1.1.58
            http://www.snapgene.com
FEATURES             Location/Qualifiers
     source          1..950
                     /organism="synthetic DNA construct"
                     /mol_type="other DNA"
     protein_bind    63..87
                     /gene="mutant version of attB"
                     /label=attB1
                     /bound_moiety="BP Clonase(TM)"
                     /note="recombination site for the Gateway(R) BP reaction"
ORIGIN
        1 tcctctagac tgccggatct agctagttaa ttaaggatcc cagtgtggtg gtacgggaaa
       61 tcacaagttt gtacaaaaaa gcaggcttcg aaggagatag aaccatggca gaggcccgca
      121 catccctgtc tgcccactgt cggggcccgc tggccactgg cctgcaccca gacctggacc
      181 tcccgggccg aagcctcgcc acccctgcgc cttcctgcta ccttctgggc agcgaaccca
      241 gctctggcct gggcctccag cccgagaccc acctccccga gggcagcctg aagcggtgct
      301 gtgtcttggg cctacccccc acctccccag cctcctcctc accctgtgcc tcctccgacg
      361 tcacctccat catccgctcc tcccagacgt ctctggtcac ctgtgtaaat ggactccgga
      421 gcccccctct ggcgggagat ctggggggcc cttccaagcg ggcccggcct ggccctgcat
      481 cgacggacag ccatgagggc agcttgcaac ttgaagcctg ccggaaggcg agcttcctga
      541 agcaggaacc cgcggatgag ttttcagagc tctttgggcc tcaccagcag ggcctgccgc
      601 ccccctatcc cctgtctcag ttgccgcctg gcccaagcct tggaggcctg gggctgggcc
      661 tgggaggcag ggtggtggcc gggcggcagg cgtgccgctg ggtggactgc tgtgcagcct
      721 atgagcagca ggaggagctg gtgcggcaca tcgagaagag ccacaccgac cagcgcaagg
      781 gcgaggactt cacctgcttc tgggctggct gcgtgcgccg ctacaagccc ttcaacgccc
      841 gctacaagct gctcatccac atgcgagtgc actcgggcga gaagcccaac aagtgcatgt
      901 ttgaaggctg cagcaaggcc ttctcacggc tggagaacct caagatccac
//
